>Addgene plasmid #241287 | pACT-HAB1-backbone | addgene full sequence | sequence record 484463 | Addgene NGS Result
CAGAGGAGACCTCCGAGGTCTCGAACAACCAAGAAGTCTGCGAAATAGCAAGGAGACGGATATTGATGTG
GCACAAGAAGAACGGTGCACCGCCTCTAGCAGAGAGAGGCAAAGGAATAGATCCAGCTTGCCAAGCCGCA
GCTGACTACCTCTCAATGCTTGCTCTACAAAAAGGAAGTAAAGACAACATCTCCATCATTGTGATTGACT
TGAAAGCTCAAAGAAAGTTCAAGACCAGAACCTGAAGCTTAATTACAAGCAGTACGCTTACTTACTTTTT
TTTTTACTGGGGGGAGAGGTAAATCTCGAGAGATCTATGAATCGTAGATACTGAAAAACCCCGCAAGTTC
ACTTCAACTGTGCATCGTGCACCATCTCAATTTCTTTCATTTATACATCGTTTTGCCTTCTTTTATGTAA
CTATACTCCTCTAAGTTTCAATCTTGGCCATGTAACCTCTGATCTATAGAATTTTTTAAATGACTAGAAT
TAATGCCCATCTTTTTTTTGGACCTAAATTCTTCATGAAAATATATTACGAGGGCTTATTCAGAAGCTTT
GGACTTCTTCGCCAGAGGTTTGGTCAAGTCTCCAATCAAGGTTGTCGGCTTGTCTACCTTGCCAGAAATT
TACGAAAAGATGGAAAAGGGTCAAATCGTTGGTAGATACGTTGTTGACACTTCTAAATAAGCGAATTTCT
TATGATTTATGATTTTTATTATTAAATAAGTTATAAAAAAAATAAGTGTATACAAATTTTAAAGTGACTC
TTAGGTTTTAAAACGAAAATTCTTATTCTTGAGTAACTCTTTCCTGTAGGTCAGGTTGCTTTCTCAGGTA
TAGCATGAGGTCGCTCTTATTGACCACACCTCTACCGGCATGCCGGTCGAGGGACCTAATAACTTCGTAT
AGCATACATTATACGAAGTTATATTAAGGGTTATTGAATATGATCGGAATTGGTCGACTACGTCGTTAAG
GCCGTTTCTGACAGAGTAAAATTCTTGAGGGAACTTTCACCATTATGGGAAATGGTTCAAGAAGGTATTG
ACTTAAACTCCATCAAATGGTCAGGTCATTGAGTGTTTTTTATTTGTTGTATTTTTTTTTTTTTAGAGAA
AATCCTCCAATATATAAATTAGGAATCATAGTTTCATGATTTTCTGTTACACCTAACTTTTTGTGTGGTG
CCCTCCTCCTTGTCAATATTAATGTTAAAGTGCAATTCTTTTTCCTTATCACGTTGAGCCATTAGTATCA
ATTTGCTTACCTGTATTCCTTTACATCCTCCTTTTTCTCCTTCTTGATAAATGTATGTAGATTGCGTATA
TAGTTTCGTCTACCCTATGAACATATTCCATTTTGTAATTTCGTGTCGTTTCTATTATGAATTTCATTTA
TAAAGTTTATGTACAAATATCATAAAAAAAGAGAATCTTTTTAAGCAAGGATTTTCTTAACTTCTTCGGC
GACAGCATCACCGACTTCGGTGGTACTGTTGGAACCACCTAAATCACCAGTTCTGATACCTGCATCCAAA
ACCTTTTTAACTGCATCTTCAATGGCCTTACCTTCTTCAGGCAAGTTCAATGACAATTTCAACATCATTG
CAGCAGACAAGATAGTGGCGATAGGGTTGACCTTATTCTTTGGCAAATCTGGAGCAGAACCGTGGCATGG
TTCGTACAAACCAAATGCGGTGTTCTTGTCTGGCAAAGAGGCCAAGGACGCAGATGGCAACAAACCCAAG
GAACCTGGGATAACGGAGGCTTCATCGGAGATGATATCACCAAACATGTTGCTGGTGATTATAATACCAT
TTAGGTGGGTTGGGTTCTTAACTAGGATCATGGCGGCAGAATCAATCAATTGATGTTGAACCTTCAATGT
AGGGAATTCGTTCTTGATGGTTTCCTCCACAGTTTTTCTCCATAATCTTGAAGAGGCCAAAACATTAGCT
TTATCCAAGGACCAAATAGGCAATGGTGGCTCATGTTGTAGGGCCATGAAAGCGGCCATTCTTGTGATTC
TTTGCACTTCTGGAACGGTGTATTGTTCACTATCCCAAGCGACACCATCACCATCGTCTTCCTTTCTCTT
ACCAAAGTAAATACCTCCCACTAATTCTCTGACAACAACGAAGTCAGTACCTTTAGCAAATTGTGGCTTG
ATTGGAGATAAGTCTAAAAGAGAGTCGGATGCAAAGTTACATGGTCTTAAGTTGGCGTACAATTGAAGTT
CTTTACGGATTTTTAGTAAACCTTGTTCAGGTCTAACACTACCGGTACCCCATTTAGGACCACCCACAGC
ACCTAACAAAACGGCATCAGCCTTCTTGGAGGCTTCCAGCGCCTCATCTGGAAGTGGAACACCTGTAGCA
TCGATAGCAGCACCACCAATTAAATGATTTTCGAAATCGAACTTGACATTGGAACGAACATCAGAAATAG
CTTTAAGAACCTTAATGGCTTCGGCTGTGATTTCTTGACCAACGTGGTCACCTGGCAAAACGACGATCTT
CTTAGGGGCAGACATTAGAATGGTATATCCTTGAAATATATATATATATTGCTGAAATGTAAAAGGTAAG
AAAAGTTAGAAAGTAAGACGATTGCTAACCACCTATTGGAAAAAACAATAGGTCCTTAAATAATATTGTC
AACTTCAAGTATTGTGATGCAAGCATTTAGTCATGAACGCTTCTCTATTCTATATGAAAAGCCGGTTCCG
GCGCTCTCACCTTTCCTTTTTCTCCCAATTTTTCAGTTGAAAAAGGTATATGCGTCAGGCGACCTCTGAA
ATTAACAAAAAATTTCCAGTCATCGAATTTGATTCTGTGCGATAGCGCCCCTGTGTGTTCTCGTTATGTT
GAGGAAAAAAATAATGGTTGCTAAGAGATTCGAACTCTTGCATCTTACGATACTGAGTATTCCCACAGTT
CCTTACCACTCTTTTGTTACTCTATTGATCCAGCTCAGCAAAGGCAGTGTGATCTAAGATTCTATCTTCG
CGATGTAGTAAAACTAGCTAGACCGAGAAAGAGACTAGAAATGCAAAAGGCACTTCTACAATGGCTGCCA
TCATTATTATCCGATGTGACGCTGCAGCTTCTCAATGATATTCGAATACGCTTTGAGGAGATACAGCCTA
ATATCCGACAAACTGTTTTACAGATTTACGATCGTACTTGTTACCCATCATTGAATTTTGAACATCCGAA
CCTGGGAGTTTTCCCTGAAACAGATAGTATATTTGAACCTGTATAATAATATATAGTCTAGCGCTTTACG
GAAGACAATGTATGTATTTCGGTTCCTGGAGAAACTATTGCATCTATTGCATAGGTAATCTTGCACGTCG
CATCCCCGGTTCATTTTCTGCGTTTCCATCTTGCACTTCAATAGCATATCTTTGTTAACGAAGCATCTGT
GCTTCATTTTGTAGAACAAAAATGCAACGCGAGAGCGCTAATTTTTCAAACAAAGAATCTGAGCTGCATT
TTTACAGAACAGAAATGCAACGCGAAAGCGCTATTTTACCAACGAAGAATCTGTGCTTCATTTTTGTAAA
ACAAAAATGCAACGCGAGAGCGCTAATTTTTCAAACAAAGAATCTGAGCTGCATTTTTACAGAACAGAAA
TGCAACGCGAGAGCGCTATTTTACCAACAAAGAATCTATACTTCTTTTTTGTTCTACAAAAATGCATCCC
GAGAGCGCTATTTTTCTAACAAAGCATCTTAGATTACTTTTTTTCTCCTTTGTGCGCTCTATAATGCAGT
CTCTTGATAACTTTTTGCACTGTAGGTCCGTTAAGGTTAGAAGAAGGCTACTTTGGTGTCTATTTTCTCT
TCCATAAAAAAAGCCTGACTCCACTTCCCGCGTTTACTGATTACTAGCGAAGCTGCGGGTGCATTTTTTC
AAGATAAAGGCATCCCCGATTATATTCTATACCGATGTGGATTGCGCATACTTTGTGAACAGAAAGTGAT
AGCGTTGATGATTCTTCATTGGTCAGAAAATTATGAACGGTTTCTTCTATTTTGTCTCTATATACTACGT
ATAGGAAATGTTTACATTTTCGTATTGTTTTCGATTCACTCTATGAATAGTTCTTACTACAATTTTTTTG
TCTAAAGAGTAATACTAGAGATAAACATAAAAAATGTAGAGGTCGAGTTTAGATGCAAGTTCAAGGAGCG
AAAGGTGGATGGGTAGGTTATATAGGGATATAGCACAGAGATATATAGCAAAGAGATACTTTTGAGCAAT
GTTTGTGGAAGCGGTATTCGCAATATTTTAGTAGCTCGTTACAGTCCGGTGCGTTTTTGGTTTTTTGAAA
GTGCGTCTTCAGAGCGCTTTTGGTTTTCAAAAGCGCTCTGAAGTTCCTATACTTTCTAGAGAATAGGAAC
TTCGGAATAGGAACTTCAAAGCGTTTCCGAAAACGAGCGCTTCCGAAAATGCAACGCGAGCTGCGCACAT
ACAGCTCACTGTTCACGTCGCACCTATATCTGCGTGTTGCCTGTATATATATATACATGAGAAGAACGGC
ATAGTGCGTGTTTATGCTTAAATGCGTACTTATATGCGTCTATTTATGTAGGATGAAAGGTAGTCTAGTA
CCTCCTGTGATATTATCCCATTCCATGCGGGGTATCGTATGCTTCCTTCAGCACTACCCTTTAGCTGTTC
TATATGCTGCCACTCCTCAATTGGATTAGTCTCATCCTTCAATGCTATCATTTCCTTTGATATTGGATCA
TATGCATAGTACCGAGAAACTAGTGCGAAGTAGTGATCAGGTATTGCTGTTATCTGATGAGTATACGTTG
TCCTGGCCACGGCAGAAGCACGCTTATCGCTCCAATTTCCCACAACATTAGTCAACTCCGTTAGGCCCTT
CATTGAAAGAAATGAGGTCATCAAATGTCTTCCAATGTGAGATTTTGGGCCATTTTTTATAGCAAAGATT
GAATAAGGCGCATTTTTCTTCAAAGCTTTATTGTACGATCTGACTAAGTTATCTTTTAATAATTGGTATT
CCTGTTTATTGCTTGAAGAATTGCCGGTCCTATTTACTCGTTTTAGGACTGGTTCAGAATTCTTGAAGAC
GAAAGGGCCTCGTGATACGCCTATTTTTATAGGTTAATGTCATGATAATAATGGTTTCTTAGACGTCAGG
TGGCACTTTTCGGGGAAATGTGCGCGGAACCCCTATTTGTTTATTTTTCTAAATACATTCAAATATGTAT
CCGCTCATGAGACAATAACCCTGATAAATGCTTCAATAATATTGAAAAAGGAAGAGTATGAGTATTCAAC
ATTTCCGTGTCGCCCTTATTCCCTTTTTTGCGGCATTTTGCCTTCCTGTTTTTGCTCACCCAGAAACGCT
GGTGAAAGTAAAAGATGCTGAAGATCAGTTGGGTGCACGAGTGGGTTACATCGAACTGGATCTCAACAGC
GGTAAGATCCTTGAGAGTTTTCGCCCCGAAGAACGTTTTCCAATGATGAGCACTTTTAAAGTTCTGCTAT
GTGGCGCGGTATTATCCCGTGTTGACGCCGGGCAAGAGCAACTCGGTCGCCGCATACACTATTCTCAGAA
TGACTTGGTTGAGTACTCACCAGTCACAGAAAAGCATCTTACGGATGGCATGACAGTAAGAGAATTATGC
AGTGCTGCCATAACCATGAGTGATAACACTGCGGCCAACTTACTTCTGACAACGATCGGAGGACCGAAGG
AGCTAACCGCTTTTTTGCACAACATGGGGGATCATGTAACTCGCCTTGATCGTTGGGAACCGGAGCTGAA
TGAAGCCATACCAAACGACGAGCGTGACACCACGATGCCTGCAGCAATGGCAACAACGTTGCGCAAACTA
TTAACTGGCGAACTACTTACTCTAGCTTCCCGGCAACAATTAATAGACTGGATGGAGGCGGATAAAGTTG
CAGGACCACTTCTGCGCTCGGCCCTTCCGGCTGGCTGGTTTATTGCTGATAAATCTGGAGCCGGTGAGCG
TGGATCTCGCGGTATCATTGCAGCACTGGGGCCAGATGGTAAGCCCTCCCGTATCGTAGTTATCTACACG
ACGGGGAGTCAGGCAACTATGGATGAACGAAATAGACAGATCGCTGAGATAGGTGCCTCACTGATTAAGC
ATTGGTAACTGTCAGACCAAGTTTACTCATATATACTTTAGATTGATTTAAAACTTCATTTTTAATTTAA
AAGGATCTAGGTGAAGATCCTTTTTGATAATCTCATGACCAAAATCCCTTAACGTGAGTTTTCGTTCCAC
TGAGCGTCAGACCCCGTAGAAAAGATCAAAGGATCTTCTTGAGATCCTTTTTTTCTGCGCGTAATCTGCT
GCTTGCAAACAAAAAAACCACCGCTACCAGCGGTGGTTTGTTTGCCGGATCAAGAGCTACCAACTCTTTT
TCCGAAGGTAACTGGCTTCAGCAGAGCGCAGATACCAAATACTGTCCTTCTAGTGTAGCCGTAGTTAGGC
CACCACTTCAAGAACTCTGTAGCACCGCCTACATACCTCGCTCTGCTAATCCTGTTACCAGTGGCTGCTG
CCAGTGGCGATAAGTCGTGTCTTACCGGGTTGGACTCAAGACGATAGTTACCGGATAAGGCGCAGCGGTC
GGGCTGAACGGGGGGTTCGTGCACACAGCCCAGCTTGGAGCGAACGACCTACACCGAACTGAGATACCTA
CAGCGTGAGCTATGAGAAAGCGCCACGCTTCCCGAAGGGAGAAAGGCGGACAGGTATCCGGTAAGCGGCA
GGGTCGGAACAGGAGAGCGCACGAGGGAGCTTCCAGGGGGAAACGCCTGGTATCTTTATAGTCCTGTCGG
GTTTCGCCACCTCTGACTTGAGCGTCGATTTTTGTGATGCTCGTCAGGGGGGCGGAGCCTATGGAAAAAC
GCCAGCAACGCGGCCTTTTTACGGTTCCTGGCCTTTTGCTGGCCTTTTGCTCACATGTTCTTTCCTGCGT
TATCCCCTGATTCTGTGGATAACCGTATTACCGCCTTTGAGTGAGCTGATACCGCTCGCCGCAGCCGAAC
GACCGAGCGCAGCGAGTCAGTGAGCGAGGAAGCGGAAGAGCGCCTGATGCGGTATTTTCTCCTTACGCAT
CTGTGCGGTATTTCACACCGCATATGGTGCACTCTCAGTACAATCTGCTCTGATGCCGCATAGTTAAGCC
AGTATACACTCCGCTATCGCTACGTGACTGGGTCATGGCTGCGCCCCGACACCCGCCAACACCCGCTGAC
GCGCCCTGACGGGCTTGTCTGCTCCCGGCATCCGCTTACAGACAAGCTGTGACCGTCTCCGGGAGCTGCA
TGTGTCAGAGGTTTTCACCGTCATCACCGAAACGCGCGAGGCAGCAACTTCTTTTCTTTTTTTTTCTTTT
CTCTCTCCCCCGTTGTTGTCTCACCATATCCGCAATGACAAAAAAATGATGGAAGACACTAAAGGAAAAA
ATTAACGACAAAGACAGCACCAACAGATGTCGTTGTTCCAGAGCTGATGAGGGGTATCTCGAAGCACACG
AAACTTTTTCCTTCCTTCATTCACGCACACTACTCTCTAATGAGCAACGGTATACGGCCTTCCTTCCAGT
TACTTGAATTTGAAATAAAAAAAAGTTTGCTGTCTTGCTATCAAGTATAAATAGACCTGCAATTATTAAT
CTTTTGTTTCCTCGTCATTGTTCTCGTTCCCTTTCTTCCTTGTTTCTTTTTCTGCACAATATTTCAAGCT
ATACCAAGCATACAATCAACTCCAAGCTTTGCAAAGATGGATAAAGCGGAATTAATTCCCGAGCCTCCAA
AAAAGAAGAGAAAGGTCGAATTGGGTACCGCCGCCAATTTTAATCAAAGTGGGAATATTGCTGATAGCTC
ATTGTCCTTCACTTTCACTAACAGTAGCAACGGTCCGAACCTCATAACAACTCAAACAAATTCTCAAGCG
CTTTCACAACCAATTGCCTCCTCTAACGTTCATGATAACTTCATGAATAATGAAATCACGGCTAGTAAAA
TTGATGATGGTAATAATTCAAAACCACTGTCACCTGGTTGGACGGACCAAACTGCGTATAACGCGTTTGG
AATCACTACAGGGATGTTTAATACCACTACAATGGATGATGTATATAACTATCTATTCGATGATGAAGAT
ACCCCACCAAACCCAAAAAAAGAGATCTGGAATTCGGATCCTCGAGATTTACCTGAGATGACTCCCGCAG
TTGCAATGACTCTTAGCTTAGCAGCCAACACCATGTGTGAATCATCACCTGTCGAGATCACTCAGCTAAA
GAACGTTACTGATGCAGCTGACTTGTTATCTGATTCTGAAAATCAAAGCTTTTGCAACGGAGGGACTGAA
TGCACTATGGAAGATGTTTCTGAACTGGAAGAGGTAGGTGAACAGGATTTGTTGAAAACTTTATCCGATA
CGAGAAGCGGGTCTTCCAATGTTTTTGATGAAGACGATGTATTGTCTGTTGTGGAGGATAATAGTGCTGT
CATAAGTGAGGGCTTGTTAGTTGTTGATGCAGGCTCTGAATTAAGCTTGTCTAATACAGCTATGGAAATA
GATAACGGGCGAGTTCTTGCAACCGCGATTATCGTAGGCGAATCAAGCATTGAGCAGGTTCCCACCGCGG
AAGTTCTTATCGCGGGTGTAAATCAGGATACCAATACTTCGGAGGTTGTCATTAGATTGC
Features (pLannotate 1.2.2; 18 found; start..end, strand, type, name):
     15..242     +  CDS            HAB1 (fragment): P2C16_ARATH - Also known as P2C-HA. Experimental evidence at protein level: Swiss-Prot protein existence level 1. Key component and repressor of the abscisic acid (ABA) signaling pathway that regulates numerous ABA responses, such as stomatal closure, seed germination and inhibition of vegetative growth. Confers enhanced sensitivity to drought. From Arabidopsis thaliana (Mouse-ear cress).
    553..687     +  CDS            ADH1 (fragment): ADH1_YEAST - Also known as ADC1. Experimental evidence at protein level: Swiss-Prot protein existence level 1. This isozyme preferentially catalyzes the conversion of primary unbranched alcohols to their corresponding aldehydes. Also shows activity toward secondary alcohols. From Saccharomyces cerevisiae (strain ATCC 204508 / S288c) (Baker's yeast).
    691..878     +  terminator     ADH1 terminator: S. cerevisiae ADH1; transcription terminator for the S. cerevisiae alcohol dehydrogenase 1 (ADH1) gene
    899..932     +  protein_bind   loxP: Cre-mediated recombination occurs in the 8-bp core sequence (GCATACAT). Cre recombinase
    957..1079    +  CDS            NFS1 (fragment): NFS1_YEAST - Also known as SPL1 From Saccharomyces cerevisiae (strain ATCC 204508 / S288c) (Baker's yeast).
   1441..2535    -  CDS            LEU2: 3-isopropylmalate dehydrogenase, required for leucine biosynthesis; S. cerevisiae LEU2; yeast auxotrophic marker
   2536..2940    -  promoter       LEU2 promoter: S. cerevisiae LEU2
   2940..3263    +  CDS            RAF1 (fragment): RAF_YEAST - Experimental evidence at transcript level: Swiss-Prot protein existence level 2. Antagonizes transcriptional repression of recombinase FLP by REP1-REP2. May play a role in plasmid partitioning. From Saccharomyces cerevisiae (strain ATCC 204508 / S288c) (Baker's yeast).
   3417..4759    -  rep_origin     2μ ori: yeast 2μ plasmid origin of replication
   5203..5307    +  promoter       AmpR promoter: bla
   5308..6165    +  CDS            bla: BLAT_ECOLX - Experimental evidence at protein level: Swiss-Prot protein existence level 1. TEM-type are the most prevalent beta-lactamases in enterobacteria; they hydrolyze the beta-lactam bond in susceptible beta-lactam antibiotics, thus conferring resistance to penicillins and cephalosporins. TEM-3 and TEM-4 are capable of hydrolyzing cefotaxime and ceftazidime. TEM-5 is capable of hydrolyzing ceftazidime. TEM-6 is capable of hydrolyzing ceftazidime and aztreonam. TEM-8/CAZ-2, TEM- 16/CAZ-7 and TEM-24/CAZ-6 are markedly active against ceftazidime. IRT- 4 shows resistance to beta-lactamase in
   6339..6927    +  rep_origin     ori: high-copy-number ColE1/pMB1/pBR322/pUC origin of replication
   7113..7253    -  misc_feature   bom: basis of mobility region from pBR322
   7355..7395    -  CDS            rop (fragment): Rop protein, which maintains plasmids at low copy number; rop
   7395..7791    +  promoter       ADH1 promoter: S. cerevisiae ADH1; promoter for alcohol dehydrogenase 1
   7837..7856    +  CDS            SV40 NLS (fragment): nuclear localization signal of SV40 (simian virus 40) large T antigen
   7873..8214    +  CDS            GAL4 activation domain: activation domain of the GAL4 transcriptional activator; Saccharomyces cerevisiae GAL4 (truncated)
   8245..8739    +  CDS            HAB1 (fragment): P2C16_ARATH - Also known as P2C-HA. Experimental evidence at protein level: Swiss-Prot protein existence level 1. Key component and repressor of the abscisic acid (ABA) signaling pathway that regulates numerous ABA responses, such as stomatal closure, seed germination and inhibition of vegetative growth. Confers enhanced sensitivity to drought. From Arabidopsis thaliana (Mouse-ear cress).
