[The description below was written by a language model from this plasmid's Addgene catalogue record and pLannotate feature annotations shown in this document.]
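Description:
pACT-HAB1-backbone is a yeast two-hybrid "prey"-type expression vector built on the pACT backbone and catalogued as an empty backbone with no insert. It is an E. coli/yeast shuttle plasmid. In bacteria it replicates at high copy from a ColE1/pUC-type origin and is selected with ampicillin through the bla gene, and pBR322-derived remnants (bom, a rop fragment) are also present. In Saccharomyces cerevisiae it is maintained episomally through the 2μ origin and selected by leucine prototrophy from the LEU2 marker and its own promoter. A single loxP site follows the ADH1 terminator; the record assigns it no function here.

The expression cassette uses the yeast ADH1 promoter to drive an SV40 nuclear localization signal fused to the GAL4 activation domain, followed by sequence from Arabidopsis thaliana HAB1, a clade A PP2C phosphatase that represses abscisic acid signalling. It ends with the ADH1 terminator. The annotation detects HAB1 only as two fragments, which sit next to each other across the numbering origin of the circular map. This fits a scaffold in which part of the HAB1 coding region is left open to receive variant segments, although the record does not describe the cloning junction or the assembly method.

The stated purpose is construction of HAB1 mutant libraries from oligonucleotide pools, and it is also linked to assembly of PYR1 sensor libraries from oligopools. In such screens, ligand-dependent binding between a PYR1 receptor and activation-domain-tagged HAB1 would be expected to activate GAL4-responsive reporters. The PYR1 partner is not encoded on this plasmid. The depositors use it with the yeast reporter strain Mav99 and note that it also performs well in Mav203.
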