Addgene plasmid #241287: pACT-HAB1-backbone
Purpose: (Empty Backbone) Backbone for HAB1 mutants library construction from oligopools; PYR1 sensor library assembly from oligopools;
Depositing lab: Sean Cutler.
Backbone
  Vector backbone: pACT
  Vector type: Yeast Expression
Growth in bacteria
  Bacterial resistance: Ampicillin, 100 μg/mL
  Growth temperature: 37°C
  Growth strain: DH5alpha
  Copy number: High Copy
Gene/Insert
  Gene/Insert name: None
Terms and licenses: Academic/Nonprofit Terms; Industry Terms: Not Available to Industry
Depositor comments: Cutler lab uses this with yeast strain Mav99 but has tested it with Mav203 (commercially available) and it works well with that strain too. Please visit https://doi.org/10.1101/2025.05.15.654352 for bioRxiv preprint.
How to cite: pACT-HAB1-backbone was a gift from Sean Cutler (Addgene plasmid # 241287 ; http://n2t.net/addgene:241287 ; RRID:Addgene_241287)
